>Addgene plasmid #143887 | TFORF0579 | addgene full sequence | sequence record 404559 | Addgene NGS Result
TTAATGTAGTCTTATGCAATACTCTTGTAGTCTTGCAACATGGTAACGATGAGTTAGCAACATGCCTTAC
AAGGAGAGAAAAAGCACCGTGCATGCCGATTGGTGGAAGTAAGGTGGTACGATCGTGCCTTATTAGGAAG
GCAACAGACGGGTCTGACATGGATTGGACGAACCACTGAATTGCCGCATTGCAGAGATATTGTATTTAAG
TGCCTAGCTCGATACATAAACGGGTCTCTCTGGTTAGACCAGATCTGAGCCTGGGAGCTCTCTGGCTAAC
TAGGGAACCCACTGCTTAAGCCTCAATAAAGCTTGCCTTGAGTGCTTCAAGTAGTGTGTGCCCGTCTGTT
GTGTGACTCTGGTAACTAGAGATCCCTCAGACCCTTTTAGTCAGTGTGGAAAATCTCTAGCAGTGGCGCC
CGAACAGGGACTTGAAAGCGAAAGGGAAACCAGAGGAGCTCTCTCGACGCAGGACTCGGCTTGCTGAAGC
GCGCACGGCAAGAGGCGAGGGGCGGCGACTGGTGAGTACGCCAAAAATTTTGACTAGCGGAGGCTAGAAG
GAGAGAGATGGGTGCGAGAGCGTCAGTATTAAGCGGGGGAGAATTAGATCGCGATGGGAAAAAATTCGGT
TAAGGCCAGGGGGAAAGAAAAAATATAAATTAAAACATATAGTATGGGCAAGCAGGGAGCTAGAACGATT
CGCAGTTAATCCTGGCCTGTTAGAAACATCAGAAGGCTGTAGACAAATACTGGGACAGCTACAACCATCC
CTTCAGACAGGATCAGAAGAACTTAGATCATTATATAATACAGTAGCAACCCTCTATTGTGTGCATCAAA
GGATAGAGATAAAAGACACCAAGGAAGCTTTAGACAAGATAGAGGAAGAGCAAAACAAAAGTAAGACCAC
CGCACAGCAAGCGGCCGCTGATCTTCAGACCTGGAGGAGGAGATATGAGGGACAATTGGAGAAGTGAATT
ATATAAATATAAAGTAGTAAAAATTGAACCATTAGGAGTAGCACCCACCAAGGCAAAGAGAAGAGTGGTG
CAGAGAGAAAAAAGAGCAGTGGGAATAGGAGCTTTGTTCCTTGGGTTCTTGGGAGCAGCAGGAAGCACTA
TGGGCGCAGCGTCAATGACGCTGACGGTACAGGCCAGACAATTATTGTCTGGTATAGTGCAGCAGCAGAA
CAATTTGCTGAGGGCTATTGAGGCGCAACAGCATCTGTTGCAACTCACAGTCTGGGGCATCAAGCAGCTC
CAGGCAAGAATCCTGGCTGTGGAAAGATACCTAAAGGATCAACAGCTCCTGGGGATTTGGGGTTGCTCTG
GAAAACTCATTTGCACCACTGCTGTGCCTTGGAATGCTAGTTGGAGTAATAAATCTCTGGAACAGATTTG
GAATCACACGACCTGGATGGAGTGGGACAGAGAAATTAACAATTACACAAGCTTAATACACTCCTTAATT
GAAGAATCGCAAAACCAGCAAGAAAAGAATGAACAAGAATTATTGGAATTAGATAAATGGGCAAGTTTGT
GGAATTGGTTTAACATAACAAATTGGCTGTGGTATATAAAATTATTCATAATGATAGTAGGAGGCTTGGT
AGGTTTAAGAATAGTTTTTGCTGTACTTTCTATAGTGAATAGAGTTAGGCAGGGATATTCACCATTATCG
TTTCAGACCCACCTCCCAACCCCGAGGGGACCCATGCATTGCATCTCAATTAGTCAGCAACCAGGTGTGG
AAAGTCCCCAGGCTCCCCAGCAGGCAGAAGTATGCAAAGCATGCGTCTCAATTAGTCAGCAACCATAGTC
CCGCCCCTAACTCCGCCCATCCCGCCCCTAACTCCGCCCAGTTCCGCCCATTCTCCGCCCCATGGCTGAC
TAATTTTTTTTATTTATGCAGAGGCCGAGGCCGCCTCGGCCTCTGAGCTATTCCAGAAGTAGTGAGGAGG
CTTTTTTGGAGGCCTAGGCTTTTGCAAAAAGCTTTCTAGAGGTACCACCGGAGCTTACCATGACCGAGTA
CAAGCCCACGGTGCGCCTCGCCACCCGCGACGACGTCCCCAGGGCCGTACGCACCCTCGCCGCCGCGTTC
GCCGACTACCCCGCCACGCGCCACACCGTCGATCCGGACCGCCACATCGAGCGGGTCACCGAGCTGCAAG
AACTCTTCCTCACGCGCGTCGGGCTCGACATCGGCAAGGTGTGGGTCGCGGACGACGGCGCCGCCGTGGC
GGTCTGGACCACGCCGGAGAGCGTCGAAGCGGGGGCGGTGTTCGCCGAGATCGGCCCGCGCATGGCCGAG
TTGAGCGGTTCCCGGCTGGCCGCGCAGCAACAGATGGAAGGCCTCCTGGCGCCGCACCGGCCCAAGGAGC
CCGCGTGGTTCCTGGCCACCGTCGGCGTCTCGCCCGACCACCAGGGCAAGGGTCTGGGCAGCGCCGTCGT
GCTCCCCGGAGTGGAGGCGGCCGAGCGCGCCGGGGTGCCCGCCTTCCTGGAGACCTCCGCGCCCCGCAAC
CTCCCCTTCTACGAGCGGCTCGGCTTCACCGTCACCGCCGACGTCGAGGTGCCCGAAGGACCGCGCACCT
GGTGCATGACCCGCAAGCCCGGTGCCAGTTAACGAATTCTAGATCTTGAGACAAATGGCAGTATTCATCC
ACAATTTTAAAAGAAAAGGGGGGATTGGGGGGTACAGTGCAGGGGAAAGAATAGTAGACATAATAGCAAC
AGACATACAAACTAAAGAATTACAAAAACAAATTACAAAAATTCAAAATTTTCGGGTTTATTACAGGGAC
AGCAGAGATCCACTTTGGCGCCGGCTCGAGGCCTGCAGGTGCAAAGATGGATAAAGTTTTAAACAGAGAG
GAATCTTTGCAGCTAATGGACCTTCTAGGTCTTGAAAGGAGTGGGAATTGGCTCCGGTGCCCGTCAGTGG
GCAGAGCGCACATCGCCCACAGTCCCCGAGAAGTTGGGGGGAGGGGTCGGCAATTGAACCGGTGCCTAGA
GAAGGTGGCGCGGGGTAAACTGGGAAAGTGATGTCGTGTACTGGCTCCGCCTTTTTCCCGAGGGTGGGGG
AGAACCGTATATAAGTGCAGTAGTCGCCGTGAACGTTCTTTTTCGCAACGGGTTTGCCGCCAGAACACAG
GTAAGTGCCGTGTGTGGTTCCCGCGGGCCTGGCCTCTTTACGGGTTATGGCCCTTGCGTGCCTTGAATTA
CTTCCACCTGGCTGCAGTACGTGATTCTTGATCCCGAGCTTCGGGTTGGAAGTGGGTGGGAGAGTTCGAG
GCCTTGCGCTTAAGGAGCCCCTTCGCCTCGTGCTTGAGTTGAGGCCTGGCCTGGGCGCTGGGGCCGCCGC
GTGCGAATCTGGTGGCACCTTCGCGCCTGTCTCGCTGCTTTCGATAAGTCTCTAGCCATTTAAAATTTTT
GATGACCTGCTGCGACGCTTTTTTTCTGGCAAGATAGTCTTGTAAATGCGGGCCAAGATCTGCACACTGG
TATTTCGGTTTTTGGGGCCGCGGGCGGCGACGGGGCCCGTGCGTCCCAGCGCACATGTTCGGCGAGGCGG
GGCCTGCGAGCGCGGCCACCGAGAATCGGACGGGGGTAGTCTCAAGCTGGCCGGCCTGCTCTGGTGCCTG
GCCTCGCGCCGCCGTGTATCGCCCCGCCCTGGGCGGCAAGGCTGGCCCGGTCGGCACCAGTTGCGTGAGC
GGAAAGATGGCCGCTTCCCGGCCCTGCTGCAGGGAGCTCAAAATGGAGGACGCGGCGCTCGGGAGAGCGG
GCGGGTGAGTCACCCACACAAAGGAAAAGGGCCTTTCCGTCCTCAGCCGTCGCTTCATGTGACTCCACGG
AGTACCGGGCGCCGTCCAGGCACCTCGATTAGTTCTCGAGCTTTTGGAGTACGTCGTCTTTAGGTTGGGG
GGAGGGGTTTTATGCGATGGAGTTTCCCCACACTGAGTGGGTGGAGACTGAAGTTAGGCCAGCTTGGCAC
TTGATGTAATTCTCCTTGGAATTTGCCCTTTTTGAGTTTGGATCTTGGTTCATTCTCAAGCCTCAGACAG
TGGTTCAAAGTTTTTTTCTTCCATTTCAGGTGTCGTGAGGCTAGCACCGCCACCATGGAACCACTGACAT
TTAAAGATGTCGCCATAGAATTCTCTCTGGAGGAGTGGCAATGCCTGGATACTGCACAGCGGGATTTATA
TAGGAATGTGTTGTTAGAGAACTACAGAAACCTGGTCTTTTTGGGTATTGCTGTCTCTAAGCCATATCTG
ATCACCTGTCTGGAGCAAAAAAAAGAGCCCTGGAATATAAAAAGACATGAGATGGTAGCCAAACCCCCAG
TAATGTCTTTTCATTTTGCCCAAGACCTTTGGCCAGAGCAGAACATAAAAGATTCTTTCCAGAAAGTGAC
ACTGAGAAGATACGGAAAATGTGAATATGAGAATTTACAGTTAAGAAAAGGCTGTAAACATGTGGATGAG
TGTACGGGGCACAAAGGAGGTCATAATACAGTTAACCAATGTTTGACAGCTACCCCAAGCAAAATATTCC
AGTGTAATAAATATGTGAAAGTCTTTGATAAATTTTCAAATTCAAATAGATATAAGAGAAGACATACAGG
AAACAAACACTTCAAATGTAAAGAATGTAGCAAATCATTTTGCGTGCTTTCACAACTAACTCAGCATAGA
AGAATTCATACTAGAGTGAATTCCTACAAATGTGAAGAATGTGGAAAAGCCTTTAACTGGTTCTCAACTC
TTACTAAACATAAGAGAATTCATACTGGAGAAAAGCCCTACAAATGTGAAGAATGTGGCAAAGCCTTTAA
CCAGTCCTCACAACTTACTAGGCATAAGATAATTCATACTGAAGAGAAACCCAACAAATGTGAAGAATGT
GGCAAGGCCTTTAAACAGGCCTCACACCTTACTATACATAAAATAATTCATACTGGAGAAAAACCTTACA
AATATGAAGAATGTGGCAAAGTCTTTAGCCAGTCCTCACACCTTACTACACAAAAGATACTTCACACTGG
AGAGAACCTCTACAAGTGTAAAGAATGTGGAAAAGCTTTTAACCTATTCTCAAATCTTACTAACCATAAG
AGAATTCATGCTGGGGAGAAACCCTACAAATGTAAAGAATGTGGCAGAGCTTTTAACATATCCTCAAACC
TTAATAAACAGGAGAAAATTCATACTGGAGGGAAACTCAACAAATGTGAAGAATGTGACAAAGCTTTTAA
CCGATCCTTAAAACTTACTGCACATAAGAAAATTCTAATGGAAGAGAAACCCTACAAATGTGAAGAATGT
GGCAAAGTCTTTAACCAGTTCTCAACTCTTACTAGACATAAGATAATTCATACTGGAGAGAAACCCTACA
AATGTAAAGAATGTGGCAAAGCTTTTAACCAATCTTCAAACCTTACTGAACATAAGAAAATTCATACTGC
AGAGAAATCCTATAAATGTGAAGAATGTGGCAAAGCTTTTAACCAACACTCAAACCTAATTAACCATAGG
AAAATTTATTCTGGAGAGAAACCATACAAATGTGAAGAATGTGGAAAAGCTTTTAATCGATCCTCAACCC
TTACTAGACATAAGAAAATTCATACTGGAGAGAAACCCTACAAATGTGAAGAATGTGACAGAGCTTTTAG
CCAGTCTTCAAACCTTACTGAACATAAGAAAATTCATACTGGAGAGAAACCCTATAAATGTGAGGAATGT
GGCAAAGCTTTTAACCGATTCTCAACCCTTACTAAACATAAGAGAATTCATACTGGAGAAAAACCCTATA
AATGTGAAGAATGTGGAAAAGCCTTTAATCAATCCTATCAACTTACTAGACATAAGATAGTTCATACTAA
AGAGAAACTCAACAAATGTGAAGAATTTGGCAAGGCCTTTAAACAGTCCTCACACCGTACTATACATAAA
ATTATTCATACTGGAGAGAAACCCTACAAATGTGAAGAACATGGCAAAGTTTTTAACCAGTCCTCAAACC
TTACTACACAAAAGATAATTCATACTGGAGAGAACCTCTACAAATTTGAAGAACATGGAAAAGCTTTTAA
CCTATTCTCAAACATTACTAACCATAAGATAATTTATACTGGAGAGAAACCCCACAAATGTGAAGAATGT
GGAAAAGCTTATAACCGATTCTCAAACCTAACTATACATAAGAGAATTCATACGGGAGAGAAACCTTACC
AATGTGCAGAATGTGGCAAAGCCTTTAACTGCTCCTCAACCCTTAATAGACATAAGATAATTCATACTGG
AGAGAAACCTTACAAATGTAAAGAATGTGGCAAAGCTTTTAACCTATCCTCAACCCTTACTGCACATAAG
AAAATTCATACTGGAGAGAAACCCTATAAATGTGAAGAATGTGGCAAAGCTTTTAACCAATCCTCAAACC
TTACTACACATAAGAAAATTCATACTTCAGAGAAACCCTACAAATGTGAAGAATGTGGCAAATCCTTTAA
CCAGTTCTCATCTCTTAATATACATAAGATAATTCATACTGGAGAGAAACCCTACAAATGTGGAGATTAT
GGCAGAGCTTTCAACCTATCCTCAAATCTTACTACACATAAGAAAATTCATACTGGAGAGAAACCCTACA
AATGTGAGTATGGCAAAACTTAGTAATGAACTAGTCCGTAACTTGAAAGTATTTCGATTTCTTGGCTTTA
TATATCTTGTGGAAAGGACGATAAGTCGGTCTCCAGTGTACTCGTACGCGTTAAGTCGACAATCAACCTC
TGGATTACAAAATTTGTGAAAGATTGACTGGTATTCTTAACTATGTTGCTCCTTTTACGCTATGTGGATA
CGCTGCTTTAATGCCTTTGTATCATGCTATTGCTTCCCGTATGGCTTTCATTTTCTCCTCCTTGTATAAA
TCCTGGTTGCTGTCTCTTTATGAGGAGTTGTGGCCCGTTGTCAGGCAACGTGGCGTGGTGTGCACTGTGT
TTGCTGACGCAACCCCCACTGGTTGGGGCATTGCCACCACCTGTCAGCTCCTTTCCGGGACTTTCGCTTT
CCCCCTCCCTATTGCCACGGCGGAACTCATCGCCGCCTGCCTTGCCCGCTGCTGGACAGGGGCTCGGCTG
TTGGGCACTGACAATTCCGTGGTGTTGTCGGGGAAATCATCGTCCTTTCCTTGGCTGCTCGCCTGTGTTG
CCACCTGGATTCTGCGCGGGACGTCCTTCTGCTACGTCCCTTCGGCCCTCAATCCAGCGGACCTTCCTTC
CCGCGGCCTGCTGCCGGCTCTGCGGCCTCTTCCGCGTCTTCGCCTTCGCCCTCAGACGAGTCGGATCTCC
CTTTGGGCCGCCTCCCCGCGTCGACTTTAAGACCAATGACTTACAAGGCAGCTGTAGATCTTAGCCACTT
TTTAAAAGAAAAGGGGGGACTGGAAGGGCTAATTCACTCCCAACGAAGACAAGATCTGCTTTTTGCTTGT
ACTGGGTCTCTCTGGTTAGACCAGATCTGAGCCTGGGAGCTCTCTGGCTAACTAGGGAACCCACTGCTTA
AGCCTCAATAAAGCTTGCCTTGAGTGCTTCAAGTAGTGTGTGCCCGTCTGTTGTGTGACTCTGGTAACTA
GAGATCCCTCAGACCCTTTTAGTCAGTGTGGAAAATCTCTAGCAGTACGTATAGTAGTTCATGTCATCTT
ATTATTCAGTATTTATAACTTGCAAAGAAATGAATATCAGAGAGTGAGAGGAACTTGTTTATTGCAGCTT
ATAATGGTTACAAATAAAGCAATAGCATCACAAATTTCACAAATAAAGCATTTTTTTCACTGCATTCTAG
TTGTGGTTTGTCCAAACTCATCAATGTATCTTATCATGTCTGGCTCTAGCTATCCCGCCCCTAACTCCGC
CCATCCCGCCCCTAACTCCGCCCAGTTCCGCCCATTCTCCGCCCCATGGCTGACTAATTTTTTTTATTTA
TGCAGAGGCCGAGGCCGCCTCGGCCTCTGAGCTATTCCAGAAGTAGTGAGGAGGCTTTTTTGGAGGCCTA
GGGACGTACCCAATTCGCCCTATAGTGAGTCGTATTACGCGCGCTCACTGGCCGTCGTTTTACAACGTCG
TGACTGGGAAAACCCTGGCGTTACCCAACTTAATCGCCTTGCAGCACATCCCCCTTTCGCCAGCTGGCGT
AATAGCGAAGAGGCCCGCACCGATCGCCCTTCCCAACAGTTGCGCAGCCTGAATGGCGAATGGG
[124 nt withheld, positions 8255-8378]
C
[91 nt withheld, positions 8380-8470]
A
[49 nt withheld, positions 8472-8520]
CCTTTGACGTTGGAGTCCACGTTCTTT
[37 nt withheld, positions 8548-8584]
ACCCTATCTCGGTCTATTCTTTTGATTTATAAGGGATTTTGCCGATTTCGGCCTATTGGTTAAAAAATGA
GCTGATTTAACAAAAATTTAACGCGAATTTTAACAAAATATTAACGCTTACAATTTAGGTGGCACTTTTC
GGGGAAATGTGCGCGGAACCCCTATTTGTTTATTTTTCTAAATACATTCAAATATGTATCCGCTCATGAG
ACAATAACCCTGATAAATGCTTCAATAATATTGAAAAAGGAAGAGTATGAGTATTCAACATTTCCGTGTC
GCCCTTATTCCCTTTTTTGCGGCATTTTGCCTTCCTGTTTTTGCTCACCCAGAAACGCTGGTGAAAGTAA
AAGATGCTGAAGATCAGTTGGGTGCACGAGTGGGTTACATCGAACTGGATCTCAACAGCGGTAAGATCCT
TGAGAGTTTTCGCCCCGAAGAACGTTTTCCAATGATGAGCACTTTTAAAGTTCTGCTATGTGGCGCGGTA
TTATCCCGTATTGACGCCGGGCAAGAGCAACTCGGTCGCCGCATACACTATTCTCAGAATGACTTGGTTG
AGTACTCACCAGTCACAGAAAAGCATCTTACGGATGGCATGACAGTAAGAGAATTATGCAGTGCTGCCAT
AACCATGAGTGATAACACTGCGGCCAACTTACTTCTGACAACGATCGGAGGACCGAAGGAGCTAACCGCT
TTTTTGCACAACATGGGGGATCATGTAACTCGCCTTGATCGTTGGGAACCGGAGCTGAATGAAGCCATAC
CAAACGACGAGCGTGACACCACGATGCCTGTAGCAATGGCAACAACGTTGCGCAAACTATTAACTGGCGA
ACTACTTACTCTAGCTTCCCGGCAACAATTAATAGACTGGATGGAGGCGGATAAAGTTGCAGGACCACTT
CTGCGCTCGGCCCTTCCGGCTGGCTGGTTTATTGCTGATAAATCTGGAGCCGGTGAGCGTGGGTCTCGCG
GTATCATTGCAGCACTGGGGCCAGATGGTAAGCCCTCCCGTATCGTAGTTATCTACACGACGGGGAGTCA
GGCAACTATGGATGAACGAAATAGACAGATCGCTGAGATAGGTGCCTCACTGATTAAGCATTGGTAACTG
TCAGACCAAGTTTACTCATATATACTTTAGATTGATTTAAAACTTCATTTTTAATTTAAAAGGATCTAGG
TGAAGATCCTTTTTGATAATCTCATGACCAAAATCCCTTAACGTGAGTTTTCGTTCCACTGAGCGTCAGA
CCCCGTAGAAAAGATCAAAGGATCTTCTTGAGATCCTTTTTTTCTGCGCGTAATCTGCTGCTTGCAAACA
AAAAAACCACCGCTACCAGCGGTGGTTTGTTTGCCGGATCAAGAGCTACCAACTCTTTTTCCGAAGGTAA
CTGGCTTCAGCAGAGCGCAGATACCAAATACTGTTCTTCTAGTGTAGCCGTAGTTAGGCCACCACTTCAA
GAACTCTGTAGCACCGCCTACATACCTCGCTCTGCTAATCCTGTTACCAGTGGCTGCTGCCAGTGGCGAT
AAGTCGTGTCTTACCGGGTTGGACTCAAGACGATAGTTACCGGATAAGGCGCAGCGGTCGGGCTGAACGG
GGGGTTCGTGCACACAGCCCAGCTTGGAGCGAACGACCTACACCGAACTGAGATACCTACAGCGTGAGCT
ATGAGAAAGCGCCACGCTTCCCGAAGGGAGAAAGGCGGACAGGTATCCGGTAAGCGGCAGGGTCGGAACA
GGAGAGCGCACGAGGGAGCTTCCAGGGGGAAACGCCTGGTATCTTTATAGTCCTGTCGGGTTTCGCCACC
TCTGACTTGAGCGTCGATTTTTGTGATGCTCGTCAGGGGGGCGGAGCCTATGGAAAAACGCCAGCAACGC
GGCCTTTTTACGGTTCCTGGCCTTTTGCTGGCCTTTTGCTCACATGTTCTTTCCTGCGTTATCCCCTGAT
TCTGTGGATAACCGTATTACCGCCTTTGAGTGAGCTGATACCGCTCGCCGCAGCCGAACGACCGAGCGCA
GCGAGTCAGTGAGCGAGGAAGCGGAAGAGCGCCCAATACGCAAACCGCCTCTCCCCGCGCGTTGGCCGAT
TCATTAATGCAGCTGGCACGACAGGTTTCCCGACTGGAAAGCGGGCAGTGAGCGCAACGCAATTAATGTG
AGTTAGCTCACTCATTAGGCACCCCAGGCTTTACACTTTATGCTTCCGGCTCGTATGTTGTGTGGAATTG
TGAGCGGATAACAATTTCACACAGGAAACAGCTATGACCATGATTACGCCAAGCGCGCAATTAACCCTCA
CTAAAGGGAACAAAAGCTGGAGCTGCAAGC
Features (pLannotate 1.2.2; 32 found; start..end, strand, type, name):
      5..231     +  promoter       RSV promoter: Rous sarcoma virus enhancer/promoter
    232..412     +  LTR            5' LTR (truncated): truncated 5' long terminal repeat (LTR) from HIV-1
    459..584     +  misc_feature   HIV-1 Ψ: packaging signal of human immunodeficiency virus type 1
    568..931     +  CDS            HIV-1 gag (fragment): gag protein from human immunodeficiency virus 1; gag
   1077..1310    +  misc_feature   RRE: The Rev response element (RRE) of HIV-1 allows for Rev-dependent mRNA export from the nucleus to the cytoplasm.
   1687..1713    +  CDS            Rev (fragment): human immunodeficiency virus 1 (HIV-1) Rev protein; rev; enhances nuclear export of unspliced and incompletely spliced viral mRNAs
   1720..1743    +  promoter       SV40 promoter (fragment): SV40 early promoter
   1744..1815    +  promoter       SV40 promoter (fragment): SV40 enhancer and early promoter
   1839..1974    +  rep_origin     SV40 ori: SV40 origin of replication
   2020..2616    +  CDS            PuroR (fragment): puromycin N-acetyltransferase; pac from Streptomyces; confers resistance to puromycin
   2665..2782    +  misc_feature   cPPT/CTS: central polypurine tract and central termination sequence of HIV-1
   2847..2913    +  CDS            small t antigen (fragment): SV40 (simian virus 40) small t antigen
   2920..4098    +  promoter       EF-1α promoter: strong constitutive promoter for human elongation factor EF-1α
   4124..4459    +  CDS            ZNF720 (fragment): ZN720_HUMAN - Experimental evidence at protein level: Swiss-Prot protein existence level 1. From Homo sapiens (Human).
   4475..4627    +  CDS            ZNF493 (fragment): ZN493_HUMAN - Experimental evidence at protein level: Swiss-Prot protein existence level 1. May be involved in transcriptional regulation. From Homo sapiens (Human).
   6686..6739    +  promoter       U6 promoter (fragment): RNA polymerase III promoter for human U6 snRNA
   6781..7369    +  misc_feature   WPRE: woodchuck hepatitis virus posttranscriptional regulatory element
   7420..7439    +  misc_feature   cPPT/CTS (fragment): central polypurine tract and central termination sequence of HIV-1
   7441..7674    +  LTR            3' LTR (ΔU3): self-inactivating 3' long terminal repeat (LTR) from HIV-1
   7752..7873    +  polyA_signal   SV40 poly(A) signal: SV40 polyadenylation signal
   7913..8048    +  rep_origin     SV40 ori: SV40 origin of replication
   8069..8087    -  promoter       T7 promoter: promoter for bacteriophage T7 RNA polymerase
   8095..8250    +  CDS            lacZα (fragment): LacZα fragment of β-galactosidase; lacZ fragment
   8255..8683    +  rep_origin     f1 ori (sequence partly withheld): f1 bacteriophage origin of replication; arrow indicates direction of (+) strand synthesis
   8736..8840    +  promoter       AmpR promoter: bla
   8841..9701    +  CDS            AmpR: β-lactamase; bla; confers resistance to ampicillin, carbenicillin, and related antibiotics
   9872..10460   +  rep_origin     ori: high-copy-number ColE1/pMB1/pBR322/pUC origin of replication
  10643..10735   +  CDS            lacI (fragment): lac repressor; lacI; The lac repressor binds to the lac operator to inhibit transcription in E. coli. This inhibition can be relieved by adding lactose or isopropyl-β-D-thiogalactopyranoside (IPTG).
  10748..10769   +  protein_bind   CAP binding site: CAP binding activates transcription in the presence of cAMP. E. coli catabolite activator protein
  10784..10814   +  promoter       lac promoter: promoter for the E. coli lac operon
  10818..10840   +  protein_bind   lac operator (fragment): The lac repressor binds to the lac operator to inhibit transcription in E. coli. This inhibition can be relieved by adding lactose or isopropyl-β-D-thiogalactopyranoside (IPTG). lac repressor encoded by lacI
  10883..10901   +  promoter       T3 promoter: promoter for bacteriophage T3 RNA polymerase
