[The description below was written by a language model from this plasmid's Addgene catalogue record and pLannotate feature annotations shown in this document.]
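Description:
TFORF0579 is a third-generation-style, self-inactivating lentiviral expression plasmid built on the pLX_TRC317 backbone. It carries the human zinc-finger transcription factor ZNF107 as a synthesized open reading frame of about 2.7 kb, giving a total plasmid size of roughly 10.9 kb. In bacteria it is maintained at high copy by a ColE1/pUC-type origin and selected with ampicillin through the bla gene. An f1 origin and remnants of a lac/lacZα cloning region with T7 and T3 promoters are also present in the backbone. The depositor cautions that the plasmid can recombine during propagation, as is common for LTR-containing vectors.

The viral portion begins with an RSV promoter fused to a truncated HIV-1 5' LTR, which drives Tat-independent production of genomic RNA in packaging cells. This is followed by the Ψ packaging signal with a gag fragment, the Rev response element for nuclear export, and a cPPT/CTS element that aids nuclear import. An SV40 promoter drives puromycin N-acetyltransferase for selection of transduced mammalian cells, and a downstream EF-1α promoter drives constitutive ZNF107 expression. The automated annotation labels the start of the ORF as fragments of ZNF720 and ZNF493, which most likely reflects homology among KRAB zinc-finger family members rather than a different insert. A WPRE follows the ORF to enhance transcript stability and expression, and the ΔU3 3' LTR and an SV40 poly(A) signal come after it. The unique 24-bp barcode described in the catalogue entry is not annotated in the feature table. The construct belongs to a barcoded transcription factor ORF collection used for overexpression and for pooled screens, including directed differentiation studies, where the barcode identifies the transcription factor.
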