Addgene plasmid #143887: TFORF0579
Purpose: Lentiviral vector for overexpressing transcription factor ORFs with unique 24-bp barcodes. Barcodes facilitate identification of transcription factors in pooled screens.
Depositing lab: Feng Zhang. Depositing organization: Broad Institute. Publication: A transcription factor atlas of directed differentiation. Joung J, Ma S, Tay T, Geiger-Schuller KR, Kirchgatterer PC, Verdine VK, Guo B, Arias-Garcia MA, Allen WE, Singh A, Kuksenko O, Abudayyeh OO, Gootenberg JS, Fu Z, Macrae RK, Buenrostro JD, Regev A, Zhang F. Cell. 2023 Jan 5;186(1):209-229.e26. doi: 10.1016/j.cell.2022.11.026. PubMed 36608654.
Backbone
  Vector backbone: pLX_TRC317
  Backbone manufacturer: Broad Institute Genetic Perturbation Platform
  Backbone size w/o insert (bp): 8264
  Vector type: Mammalian Expression, Lentiviral
  Selectable markers: Puromycin
Growth in bacteria
  Bacterial resistance: Ampicillin, 100 μg/mL
  Growth temperature: 37°C
  Growth strain: NEB Stable
  Copy number: High Copy
Gene/Insert
  Gene/Insert name: ZNF107
  Species: H. sapiens (human)
  Insert size (bp): 2660
  Entrez Gene: ZNF107 (a.k.a. Y8, ZFD25, ZNF588, smap-7)
  Promoter: EF1a
  Cloning method: Unknown
  Sequencing primers: 5′ GGGTGGAGACTGAAGTTAGGCCAG; 3′ CACATAGCGTAAAAGGAGCAACATAG
Terms and licenses: Academic/Nonprofit Terms; Industry Terms: Not Available to Industry
Depositor comments: NM_001282359,ENST00000620827 . The transcription factor ORF portion of this plasmid was synthesized by Genewiz. Please test multiple small colonies in case of plasmid recombination. To make this collection available in a timely manner, a portion of this collection was not fully sequenced by Addgene. If an Addgene verified full plasmid sequence is not available, please contact us prior to placing an order to request the full sequence.
How to cite: TFORF0579 was a gift from Feng Zhang (Addgene plasmid # 143887 ; http://n2t.net/addgene:143887 ; RRID:Addgene_143887)
