>Addgene plasmid #143887 | TFORF0579 | depositor partial sequence | sequence record 283788 | Insert
ACCGCCACCATGGAACCACTGACATTTAAAGATGTCGCCATAGAATTCTCTCTGGAGGAGTGGCAATGCC
TGGATACTGCACAGCGGGATTTATATAGGAATGTGTTGTTAGAGAACTACAGAAACCTGGTCTTTTTGGG
TATTGCTGTCTCTAAGCCATATCTGATCACCTGTCTGGAGCAAAAAAAAGAGCCCTGGAATATAAAAAGA
CATGAGATGGTAGCCAAACCCCCAGTAATGTCTTTTCATTTTGCCCAAGACCTTTGGCCAGAGCAGAACA
TAAAAGATTCTTTCCAGAAAGTGACACTGAGAAGATACGGAAAATGTGAATATGAGAATTTACAGTTAAG
AAAAGGCTGTAAACATGTGGATGAGTGTACGGGGCACAAAGGAGGTCATAATACAGTTAACCAATGTTTG
ACAGCTACCCCAAGCAAAATATTCCAGTGTAATAAATATGTGAAAGTCTTTGATAAATTTTCAAATTCAA
ATAGATATAAGAGAAGACATACAGGAAACAAACACTTCAAATGTAAAGAATGTAGCAAATCATTTTGCGT
GCTTTCACAACTAACTCAGCATAGAAGAATTCATACTAGAGTGAATTCCTACAAATGTGAAGAATGTGGA
AAAGCCTTTAACTGGTTCTCAACTCTTACTAAACATAAGAGAATTCATACTGGAGAAAAGCCCTACAAAT
GTGAAGAATGTGGCAAAGCCTTTAACCAGTCCTCACAACTTACTAGGCATAAGATAATTCATACTGAAGA
GAAACCCAACAAATGTGAAGAATGTGGCAAGGCCTTTAAACAGGCCTCACACCTTACTATACATAAAATA
ATTCATACTGGAGAAAAACCTTACAAATATGAAGAATGTGGCAAAGTCTTTAGCCAGTCCTCACACCTTA
CTACACAAAAGATACTTCACACTGGAGAGAACCTCTACAAGTGTAAAGAATGTGGAAAAGCTTTTAACCT
ATTCTCAAATCTTACTAACCATAAGAGAATTCATGCTGGGGAGAAACCCTACAAATGTAAAGAATGTGGC
AGAGCTTTTAACATATCCTCAAACCTTAATAAACAGGAGAAAATTCATACTGGAGGGAAACTCAACAAAT
GTGAAGAATGTGACAAAGCTTTTAACCGATCCTTAAAACTTACTGCACATAAGAAAATTCTAATGGAAGA
GAAACCCTACAAATGTGAAGAATGTGGCAAAGTCTTTAACCAGTTCTCAACTCTTACTAGACATAAGATA
ATTCATACTGGAGAGAAACCCTACAAATGTAAAGAATGTGGCAAAGCTTTTAACCAATCTTCAAACCTTA
CTGAACATAAGAAAATTCATACTGCAGAGAAATCCTATAAATGTGAAGAATGTGGCAAAGCTTTTAACCA
ACACTCAAACCTAATTAACCATAGGAAAATTTATTCTGGAGAGAAACCATACAAATGTGAAGAATGTGGA
AAAGCTTTTAATCGATCCTCAACCCTTACTAGACATAAGAAAATTCATACTGGAGAGAAACCCTACAAAT
GTGAAGAATGTGACAGAGCTTTTAGCCAGTCTTCAAACCTTACTGAACATAAGAAAATTCATACTGGAGA
GAAACCCTATAAATGTGAGGAATGTGGCAAAGCTTTTAACCGATTCTCAACCCTTACTAAACATAAGAGA
ATTCATACTGGAGAAAAACCCTATAAATGTGAAGAATGTGGAAAAGCCTTTAATCAATCCTATCAACTTA
CTAGACATAAGATAGTTCATACTAAAGAGAAACTCAACAAATGTGAAGAATTTGGCAAGGCCTTTAAACA
GTCCTCACACCGTACTATACATAAAATTATTCATACTGGAGAGAAACCCTACAAATGTGAAGAACATGGC
AAAGTTTTTAACCAGTCCTCAAACCTTACTACACAAAAGATAATTCATACTGGAGAGAACCTCTACAAAT
TTGAAGAACATGGAAAAGCTTTTAACCTATTCTCAAACATTACTAACCATAAGATAATTTATACTGGAGA
GAAACCCCACAAATGTGAAGAATGTGGAAAAGCTTATAACCGATTCTCAAACCTAACTATACATAAGAGA
ATTCATACGGGAGAGAAACCTTACCAATGTGCAGAATGTGGCAAAGCCTTTAACTGCTCCTCAACCCTTA
ATAGACATAAGATAATTCATACTGGAGAGAAACCTTACAAATGTAAAGAATGTGGCAAAGCTTTTAACCT
ATCCTCAACCCTTACTGCACATAAGAAAATTCATACTGGAGAGAAACCCTATAAATGTGAAGAATGTGGC
AAAGCTTTTAACCAATCCTCAAACCTTACTACACATAAGAAAATTCATACTTCAGAGAAACCCTACAAAT
GTGAAGAATGTGGCAAATCCTTTAACCAGTTCTCATCTCTTAATATACATAAGATAATTCATACTGGAGA
GAAACCCTACAAATGTGGAGATTATGGCAGAGCTTTCAACCTATCCTCAAATCTTACTACACATAAGAAA
ATTCATACTGGAGAGAAACCCTACAAATGTGAGTATGGCAAAACTTAGTAATGAACTAGTCCGTAACTTG
AAAGTATTTCGATTTCTTGGCTTTATATATCTTGTGGAAAGGACGATAAGTCGGTCTCCAGTGTACTCGT
