>Addgene plasmid #143887 | TFORF0579 | depositor partial sequence | sequence record 283789 | Barcode
TAAGTCGGTCTCCAGTGTACTCGT
